>Addgene plasmid #223548 | pHR TRE_TGFbeta3_IRES_mCherry-PGK_BFP | addgene full sequence | sequence record 476238 | Addgene NGS Result
ATTCGAGCTCGGTACCTTTAAGACCAATGACTTACAAGGCAGCTGTAGATCTTAGCCACTTTTTAAAAGA
AAAGGGGGGACTGGAAGGGCTAATTCACTCCCAACGAAGACAAGATCTGCTTTTTGCTTGTACTGGGTCT
CTCTGGTTAGACCAGATCTGAGCCTGGGAGCTCTCTGGCTAACTAGGGAACCCACTGCTTAAGCCTCAAT
AAAGCTTGCCTTGAGTGCTTCAAGTAGTGTGTGCCCGTCTGTTGTGTGACTCTGGTAACTAGAGATCCCT
CAGACCCTTTTAGTCAGTGTGGAAAATCTCTAGCAGCATCTAGAATTAATTCCGTGTATTCTATAGTGTC
ACCTAAATCGTATGTGTATGATACATAAGGTTATGTATTAATTGTAGCCGCGTTCTAACGACAATATGTA
CAAGCCTAATTGTGTAGCATCTGGCTTACTGAAGCAGACCCTATCATCTCTCTCGTAAACTGCCGTCAGA
GTCGGTTTGGTTGGACGAACCTTCTGAGTTTCTGGTAACGCCGTCCCGCACCCGGAAATGGTCAGCGAAC
CAATCAGCAGGGTCATCGCTAGCCAGATCCTCTACGCCGGACGCATCGTGGCCGGCATCACCGGCGCCAC
AGGTGCGGTTGCTGGCGCCTATATCGCCGACATCACCGATGGGGAAGATCGGGCTCGCCACTTCGGGCTC
ATGAGCGCTTGTTTCGGCGTGGGTATGGTGGCAGGCCCCGTGGCCGGGGGACTGTTGGGCGCCATCTCCT
TGCATGCACCATTCCTTGCGGCGGCGGTGCTCAACGGCCTCAACCTACTACTGGGCTGCTTCCTAATGCA
GGAGTCGCATAAGGGAGAGCGTCGAATGGTGCACTCTCAGTACAATCTGCTCTGATGCCGCATAGTTAAG
CCAGCCCCGACACCCGCCAACACCCGCTGACGCGCCCTGACGGGCTTGTCTGCTCCCGGCATCCGCTTAC
AGACAAGCTGTGACCGTCTCCGGGAGCTGCATGTGTCAGAGGTTTTCACCGTCATCACCGAAACGCGCGA
GACGAAAGGGCCTCGTGATACGCCTATTTTTATAGGTTAATGTCATGATAATAATGGTTTCTTAGACGTC
AGGTGGCACTTTTCGGGGAAATGTGCGCGGAACCCCTATTTGTTTATTTTTCTAAATACATTCAAATATG
TATCCGCTCATGAGACAATAACCCTGATAAATGCTTCAATAATATTGAAAAAGGAAGAGTATGAGTATTC
AACATTTCCGTGTCGCCCTTATTCCCTTTTTTGCGGCATTTTGCCTTCCTGTTTTTGCTCACCCAGAAAC
GCTGGTGAAAGTAAAAGATGCTGAAGATCAGTTGGGTGCACGAGTGGGTTACATCGAACTGGATCTCAAC
AGCGGTAAGATCCTTGAGAGTTTTCGCCCCGAAGAACGTTTTCCAATGATGAGCACTTTTAAAGTTCTGC
TATGTGGCGCGGTATTATCCCGTATTGACGCCGGGCAAGAGCAACTCGGTCGCCGCATACACTATTCTCA
GAATGACTTGGTTGAGTACTCACCAGTCACAGAAAAGCATCTTACGGATGGCATGACAGTAAGAGAATTA
TGCAGTGCTGCCATAACCATGAGTGATAACACTGCGGCCAACTTACTTCTGACAACGATCGGAGGACCGA
AGGAGCTAACCGCTTTTTTGCACAACATGGGGGATCATGTAACTCGCCTTGATCGTTGGGAACCGGAGCT
GAATGAAGCCATACCAAACGACGAGCGTGACACCACGATGCCTGTAGCAATGGCAACAACGTTGCGCAAA
CTATTAACTGGCGAACTACTTACTCTAGCTTCCCGGCAACAATTAATAGACTGGATGGAGGCGGATAAAG
TTGCAGGACCACTTCTGCGCTCGGCCCTTCCGGCTGGCTGGTTTATTGCTGATAAATCTGGAGCCGGTGA
GCGTGGGTCTCGCGGTATCATTGCAGCACTGGGGCCAGATGGTAAGCCCTCCCGTATCGTAGTTATCTAC
ACGACGGGGAGTCAGGCAACTATGGATGAACGAAATAGACAGATCGCTGAGATAGGTGCCTCACTGATTA
AGCATTGGTAACTGTCAGACCAAGTTTACTCATATATACTTTAGATTGATTTAAAACTTCATTTTTAATT
TAAAAGGATCTAGGTGAAGATCCTTTTTGATAATCTCATGACCAAAATCCCTTAACGTGAGTTTTCGTTC
CACTGAGCGTCAGACCCCGTAGAAAAGATCAAAGGATCTTCTTGAGATCCTTTTTTTCTGCGCGTAATCT
GCTGCTTGCAAACAAAAAAACCACCGCTACCAGCGGTGGTTTGTTTGCCGGATCAAGAGCTACCAACTCT
TTTTCCGAAGGTAACTGGCTTCAGCAGAGCGCAGATACCAAATACTGTTCTTCTAGTGTAGCCGTAGTTA
GGCCACCACTTCAAGAACTCTGTAGCACCGCCTACATACCTCGCTCTGCTAATCCTGTTACCAGTGGCTG
CTGCCAGTGGCGATAAGTCGTGTCTTACCGGGTTGGACTCAAGACGATAGTTACCGGATAAGGCGCAGCG
GTCGGGCTGAACGGGGGGTTCGTGCACACAGCCCAGCTTGGAGCGAACGACCTACACCGAACTGAGATAC
CTACAGCGTGAGCTATGAGAAAGCGCCACGCTTCCCGAAGGGAGAAAGGCGGACAGGTATCCGGTAAGCG
GCAGGGTCGGAACAGGAGAGCGCACGAGGGAGCTTCCAGGGGGAAACGCCTGGTATCTTTATAGTCCTGT
CGGGTTTCGCCACCTCTGACTTGAGCGTCGATTTTTGTGATGCTCGTCAGGGGGGCGGAGCCTATGGAAA
AACGCCAGCAACGCGGCCTTTTTACGGTTCCTGGCCTTTTGCTGGCCTTTTGCTCACATGTTCTTTCCTG
CGTTATCCCCTGATTCTGTGGATAACCGTATTACCGCCTTTGAGTGAGCTGATACCGCTCGCCGCAGCCG
AACGACCGAGCGCAGCGAGTCAGTGAGCGAGGAAGCGGAAGAGCGCCCAATACGCAAACCGCCTCTCCCC
GCGCGTTGGCCGATTCATTAATGCAGCTGTGGAATGTGTGTCAGTTAGGGTGTGGAAAGTCCCCAGGCTC
CCCAGCAGGCAGAAGTATGCAAAGCATGCATCTCAATTAGTCAGCAACCAGGTGTGGAAAGTCCCCAGGC
TCCCCAGCAGGCAGAAGTATGCAAAGCATGCATCTCAATTAGTCAGCAACCATAGTCCCGCCCCTAACTC
CGCCCATCCCGCCCCTAACTCCGCCCAGTTCCGCCCATTCTCCGCCCCATGGCTGACTAATTTTTTTTAT
TTATGCAGAGGCCGAGGCCGCCTCGGCCTCTGAGCTATTCCAGAAGTAGTGAGGAGGCTTTTTTGGAGGC
CTAGGCTTTTGCAAAAAGCTTGGACACAAGACAGGCTTGCGAGATATGTTTGAGAATACCACTTTATCCC
GCGTCAGGGAGAGGCAGTGCGTAAAAAGACGCGGACTCATGTGAAATACTGGTTTTTAGTGCGCCAGATC
TCTATAATCTCGCGCAACCTATTTTCCCCTCGAACACTTTTTAAGCCGTAGATAAACAGGCTGGGACACT
TCACATGAGCGAAAAATACATCGTCACCTGGGACATGTTGCAGATCCATGCACGTAAACTCGCAAGCCGA
CTGATGCCTTCTGAACAATGGAAAGGCATTATTGCCGTAAGCCGTGGCGGTCTGTACCGGGTGCGTTACT
GGCGCGTGAACTGGGTATTCGTCATGTCGATACCGTTTGTATTTCCAGCTACGATCACGACAACCAGCGC
GAGCTTAAAGTGCTGAAACGCGCAGAAGGCGATGGCGAAGGCTTCATCGTTATTGATGACCTGGTGGATA
CCGGTGGTACTGCGGTTGCGATTCGTGAAATGTATCCAAAAGCGCACTTTGTCACCATCTTCGCAAAACC
GGCTGGTCGTCCGCTGGTTGATGACTATGTTGTTGATATCCCGCAAGATACCTGGATTGAACAGCCGTGG
GATATGGGCGTCGTATTCGTCCCGCCAATCTCCGGTCGCTAATCTTTTCAACGCCTGGCACTGCCGGGCG
TTGTTCTTTTTAACTTCAGGCGGGTTACAATAGTTTCCAGTAAGTATTCTGGAGGCTGCATCCATGACAC
AGGCAAACCTGAGCGAAACCCTGTTCAAACCCCGCTTTAAACATCCTGAAACCTCGACGCTAGTCCGCCG
CTTTAATCACGGCGCACAACCGCCTGTGCAGTCGGCCCTTGATGGTAAAACCATCCCTCACTGGTATCGC
ATGATTAACCGTCTGATGTGGATCTGGCGCGGCATTGACCCACGCGAAATCCTCGACGTCCAGGCACGTA
TTGTGATGAGCGATGCCGAACGTACCGACGATGATTTATACGATACGGTGATTGGCTACCGTGGCGGCAA
CTGGATTTATGAGTGGGCCCCGGATCTTTGTGAAGGAACCTTACTTCTGTGGTGTGACATAATTGGACAA
ACTACCTACAGAGATTTAAAGCTCTAAGGTAAATATAAAATTTTTAAGTGTATAATGTGTTAAACTACTG
ATTCTAATTGTTTGTGTATTTTAGATTCCAACCTATGGAACTGATGAATGGGAGCAGTGGTGGAATGCCT
TTAATGAGGAAAACCTGTTTTGCTCAGAAGAAATGCCATCTAGTGATGATGAGGCTACTGCTGACTCTCA
ACATTCTACTCCTCCAAAAAAGAAGAGAAAGGTAGAAGACCCCAAGGACTTTCCTTCAGAATTGCTAAGT
TTTTTGAGTCATGCTGTGTTTAGTAATAGAACTCTTGCTTGCTTTGCTATTTACACCACAAAGGAAAAAG
CTGCACTGCTATACAAGAAAATTATGGAAAAATATTCTGTAACCTTTATAAGTAGGCATAACAGTTATAA
TCATAACATACTGTTTTTTCTTACTCCACACAGGCATAGAGTGTCTGCTATTAATAACTATGCTCAAAAA
TTGTGTACCTTTAGCTTTTTAATTTGTAAAGGGGTTAATAAGGAATATTTGATGTATAGTGCCTTGACTA
GAGATCATAATCAGCCATACCACATTTGTAGAGGTTTTACTTGCTTTAAAAAACCTCCCACACCTCCCCC
TGAACCTGAAACATAAAATGAATGCAATTGTTGTTGTTAACTTGTTTATTGCAGCTTATAATGGTTACAA
ATAAAGCAATAGCATCACAAATTTCACAAATAAAGCATTTTTTTCACTGCATTCTAGTTGTGGTTTGTCC
AAACTCATCAATGTATCTTATCATGTCTGGATCAACTGGATAACTCAAGCTAACCAAAATCATCCCAAAC
TTCCCACCCCATACCCTATTACCACTGCCAATTACCTGTGGTTTCATTTACTCTAAACCTGTGATTCCTC
TGAATTATTTTCATTTTAAAGAAATTGTATTTGTTAAATATGTACTACAAACTTAGTAGTTGGAAGGGCT
AATTCACTCCCAAAGAAGACAAGATATCCTTGATCTGTGGATCTACCACACACAAGGCTACTTCCCTGAT
TAGCAGAACTACACACCAGGGCCAGGGGTCAGATATCCACTGACCTTTGGATGGTGCTACAAGCTAGTAC
CAGTTGAGCCAGATAAGGTAGAAGAGGCCAATAAAGGAGAGAACACCAGCTTGTTACACCCTGTGAGCCT
GCATGGGATGGATGACCCGGAGAGAGAAGTGTTAGAGTGGAGGTTTGACAGCCGCCTAGCATTTCATCAC
GTGGCCCGAGAGCTGCATCCGGAGTACTTCAAGAACTGCTGATATCGAGCTTGCTACAAGGGACTTTCCG
CTGGGGACTTTCCAGGGAGGCGTGGCCTGGGCGGGACTGGGGAGTGGCGAGCCCTCAGATCCTGCATATA
AGCAGCTGCTTTTTGCCTGTACTGGGTCTCTCTGGTTAGACCAGATCTGAGCCTGGGAGCTCTCTGGCTA
ACTAGGGAACCCACTGCTTAAGCCTCAATAAAGCTTGCCTTGAGTGCTTCAAGTAGTGTGTGCCCGTCTG
TTGTGTGACTCTGGTAACTAGAGATCCCTCAGACCCTTTTAGTCAGTGTGGAAAATCTCTAGCAGTGGCG
CCCGAACAGGGACTTGAAAGCGAAAGGGAAACCAGAGGAGCTCTCTCGACGCAGGACTCGGCTTGCTGAA
GCGCGCACGGCAAGAGGCGAGGGGCGGCGACTGGTGAGTACGCCAAAAATTTTGACTAGCGGAGGCTAGA
AGGAGAGAGATGGGTGCGAGAGCGTCAGTATTAAGCGGGGGAGAATTAGATCGCGATGGGAAAAAATTCG
GTTAAGGCCAGGGGGAAAGAAAAAATATAAATTAAAACATATAGTATGGGCAAGCAGGGAGCTAGAACGA
TTCGCAGTTAATCCTGGCCTGTTAGAAACATCAGAAGGCTGTAGACAAATACTGGGACAGCTACAACCAT
CCCTTCAGACAGGATCAGAAGAACTTAGATCATTATATAATACAGTAGCAACCCTCTATTGTGTGCATCA
AAGGATAGAGATAAAAGACACCAAGGAAGCTTTAGACAAGATAGAGGAAGAGCAAAACAAAAGTAAGACC
ACCGCACAGCAAGCGGCCGGCCGCTGATCTTCAGACCTGGAGGAGGAGATATGAGGGACAATTGGAGAAG
TGAATTATATAAATATAAAGTAGTAAAAATTGAACCATTAGGAGTAGCACCCACCAAGGCAAAGAGAAGA
GTGGTGCAGAGAGAAAAAAGAGCAGTGGGAATAGGAGCTTTGTTCCTTGGGTTCTTGGGAGCAGCAGGAA
GCACTATGGGCGCAGCGTCAATGACGCTGACGGTACAGGCCAGACAATTATTGTCTGGTATAGTGCAGCA
GCAGAACAATTTGCTGAGGGCTATTGAGGCGCAACAGCATCTGTTGCAACTCACAGTCTGGGGCATCAAG
CAGCTCCAGGCAAGAATCCTGGCTGTGGAAAGATACCTAAAGGATCAACAGCTCCTGGGGATTTGGGGTT
GCTCTGGAAAACTCATTTGCACCACTGCTGTGCCTTGGAATGCTAGTTGGAGTAATAAATCTCTGGAACA
GATTTGGAATCACACGACCTGGATGGAGTGGGACAGAGAAATTAACAATTACACAAGCTTAATACACTCC
TTAATTGAAGAATCGCAAAACCAGCAAGAAAAGAATGAACAAGAATTATTGGAATTAGATAAATGGGCAA
GTTTGTGGAATTGGTTTAACATAACAAATTGGCTGTGGTATATAAAATTATTCATAATGATAGTAGGAGG
CTTGGTAGGTTTAAGAATAGTTTTTGCTGTACTTTCTATAGTGAATAGAGTTAGGCAGGGATATTCACCA
TTATCGTTTCAGACCCACCTCCCAACCCCGAGGGGACCCGACAGGCCCGAAGGAATAGAAGAAGAAGGTG
GAGAGAGAGACAGAGACAGATCCATTCGATTAGTGAACGGATCTCGACGGTATCGCCAAATGGCAGTATT
CATCCACAATTTTAAAAGAAAAGGGGGGATTGGGGGGTACAGTGCAGGGGAAAGAATAGTAGACATAATA
GCAACAGACATACAAACTAAAGAATTACAAAAACAAATTACAAAAATTCAAAATTTTCGGGTTTATTACA
GGGACAGCAGAGATCCAGTTTGGATCGATAAGCTTGATATCGAATTCCCGTGGAATTATCACCTCGAGTT
TACTCCCTATCAGTGATAGAGAACGTATGAAGAGTTTACTCCCTATCAGTGATAGAGAACGTATGCAGAC
TTTACTCCCTATCAGTGATAGAGAACGTATAAGGAGTTTACTCCCTATCAGTGATAGAGAACGTATGACC
AGTTTACTCCCTATCAGTGATAGAGAACGTATCTACAGTTTACTCCCTATCAGTGATAGAGAACGTATAT
CCAGTTTACTCCCTATCAGTGATAGAGAACGTATAAGCTTTGCTTATGTAAACCAGGGCGCCTATAAAAG
AGTGCTGATTTTTTGAGTAAACTTCAATTCCACAACACTTTTGTCTTATACCAACTTTCCGTACCACTTC
CTACCCTCGTAAAGAATTCCCGTATACACCGGTGCAATTCTCACGCGTGCCGCCACCATGAAGATGCACT
TGCAAAGGGCTCTGGTGGTCCTGGCCCTGCTGAACTTTGCCACGGTCAGCCTCTCTCTGTCCACTTGCAC
CACCTTGGACTTCGGCCACATCAAGAAGAAGAGGGTGGAAGCCATTAGGGGACAGATCTTGAGCAAGCTC
AGGCTCACCAGCCCCCCTGAGCCAACGGTGATGACCCACGTCCCCTATCAGGTCCTGGCCCTTTACAACA
GCACCCGGGAGCTGCTGGAGGAGATGCATGGGGAGAGGGAGGAAGGCTGCACCCAGGAAAACACCGAGTC
GGAATACTATGCCAAAGAAATCCATAAATTCGACATGATCCAGGGGCTGGCGGAGCACAACGAACTGGCT
GTCTGCCCTAAAGGAATTACCTCCAAGGTTTTCCGCTTCAATGTGTCCTCAGTGGAGAAAAATAGAACCA
ACCTATTCCGAGCAGAATTCCGGGTCTTGCGGGTGCCCAACCCCAGCTCTAAGCGGAATGAGCAGAGGAT
CGAGCTCTTCCAGATCCTTCGGCCAGATGAGCACATTGCCAAACAGCGCTATATCGGTGGCAAGAATCTG
CCCACACGGGGCACTGCCGAGTGGCTGTCCTTTGATGTCACTGACACTGTGCGTGAGTGGCTGTTGAGAA
GAGAGTCCAACTTAGGTCTAGAAATCAGCATTCACTGTCCATGTCACACCTTTCAGCCCAATGGAGATAT
CCTGGAAAACATTCACGAGGTGATGGAAATCAAATTCAAAGGCGTGGACAATGAGGATGACCATGGCCGT
GGAGATCTGGGGCGCCTCAAGAAGCAGAAGGATCACCACAACCCTCATCTAATCCTCATGATGATTCCCC
CACACCGGCTCGACAACCCGGGCCAGGGGGGTCAGAGGAAGAAGCGGGCTTTGGACACCAATTACTGCTT
CCGCAACTTGGAGGAGAACTGCTGTGTGCGCCCCCTCTACATTGACTTCCGACAGGATCTGGGCTGGAAG
TGGGTCCATGAACCTAAGGGCTACTATGCCAACTTCTGCTCAGGCCCTTGCCCATACCTCCGCAGTGCAG
ACACAACCCACAGCACGGTGCTGGGACTGTACAACACTCTGAACCCTGAAGCATCTGCCTCGCCTTGCTG
CGTGCCCCAGGACCTGGAGCCCCTGACCATCCTGTACTATGTTGGGAGGACCCCCAAAGTGGAGCAGCTC
TCCAACATGGTGGTGAAGTCTTGTAAATGTAGCTGAGCGGCCGCCCCCTCTCCCTCCCCCCCCCCTAACG
TTACTGGCCGAAGCCGCTTGGAATAAGGCCGGTGTGCGTTTGTCTATATGTTATTTTCCACCATATTGCC
GTCTTTTGGCAATGTGAGGGCCCGGAAACCTGGCCCTGTCTTCTTGACGAGCATTCCTAGGGGTCTTTCC
CCTCTCGCCAAAGGAATGCAAGGTCTGTTGAATGTCGTGAAGGAAGCAGTTCCTCTGGAAGCTTCTTGAA
GACAAACAACGTCTGTAGCGACCCTTTGCAGGCAGCGGAACCCCCCACCTGGCGACAGGTGCCTCTGCGG
CCAAAAGCCACGTGTATAAGATACACCTGCAAAGGCGGCACAACCCCAGTGCCACGTTGTGAGTTGGATA
GTTGTGGAAAGAGTCAAATGGCTCTCCTCAAGCGTATTCAACAAGGGGCTGAAGGATGCCCAGAAGGTAC
CCCATTGTATGGGATCTGATCTGGGGCCTCGGTGCACATGCTTTACATGTGTTTAGTCGAGGTTAAAAAA
ACGTCTAGGCCCCCCGAACCACGGGGACGTGGTTTTCCTTTGAAAAACACGATGATAAATGAGCGCTGGC
GGGTCCATGGTGAGCAAGGGCGAGGAGGATAACATGGCCATCATCAAGGAGTTCATGCGCTTCAAGGTGC
ACATGGAGGGCTCCGTGAACGGCCACGAGTTCGAGATCGAGGGCGAGGGCGAGGGCCGCCCCTACGAGGG
CACCCAGACCGCCAAGCTGAAGGTGACCAAGGGTGGCCCCCTGCCCTTCGCCTGGGACATCCTGTCCCCT
CAGTTCATGTACGGCTCCAAGGCCTACGTGAAGCACCCCGCCGACATCCCCGACTACTTGAAGCTGTCCT
TCCCCGAGGGCTTCAAGTGGGAGCGCGTGATGAACTTCGAGGACGGCGGCGTGGTGACCGTGACCCAGGA
CTCCTCCCTGCAGGACGGCGAGTTCATCTACAAGGTGAAGCTGCGCGGCACCAACTTCCCCTCCGACGGC
CCCGTAATGCAGAAGAAGACCATGGGCTGGGAGGCCTCCTCCGAGCGGATGTACCCCGAGGACGGCGCCC
TGAAGGGCGAGATCAAGCAGAGGCTGAAGCTGAAGGACGGCGGCCACTACGACGCTGAGGTCAAGACCAC
CTACAAGGCCAAGAAGCCCGTGCAGCTGCCCGGCGCCTACAACGTCAACATCAAGTTGGACATCACCTCC
CACAACGAGGACTACACCATCGTGGAACAGTACGAACGCGCCGAGGGCCGCCACTCCACCGGCGGCATGG
ACGAGCTGTACAAGTAGGGCCGCCTCGAGGTTAACGAATTCTACCGGGTAGGGGAGGCGCTTTTCCCAAG
GCAGTCTGGAGCATGCGCTTTAGCAGCCCCGCTGGGCACTTGGCGCTACACAAGTGGCCTCTGGCCTCGC
ACACATTCCACATCCACCGGTAGGCGCCAACCGGCTCCGTTCTTTGGTGGCCCCTTCGCGCCACCTTCTA
CTCCTCCCCTAGTCAGGAAGTTCCCCCCCGCCCCGCAGCTCGCGTCGTGCAGGACGTGACAAATGGAAGT
AGCACGTCTCACTAGTCTCGTGCAGATGGACAGCACCGCTGAGCAATGGAAGCGGGTAGGCCTTTGGGGC
AGCGGCCAATAGCAGCTTTGCTCCTTCGCTTTCTGGGCTCAGAGGCTGGGAAGGGGTGGGTCCGGGGGCG
GGCTCAGGGGCGGGCTCAGGGGCGGGGCGGGCGCCCGAAGGTCCTCCGGAGGCCCGGCATTCTGCACGCT
TCAAAAGCGCACGTCTGCCGCGCTGTTCTCCTCTTCCTCATCTCCGGGCCTTTCGACCTGCAGCCCAAGC
TTACCATGAGCGAGCTGATTAAGGAGAACATGCACATGAAGCTGTACATGGAGGGCACCGTGGACAACCA
TCACTTCAAGTGCACATCCGAGGGCGAAGGCAAGCCCTACGAGGGCACCCAGACCATGAGAATCAAGGTG
GTCGAGGGCGGCCCTCTCCCCTTCGCCTTCGACATCCTGGCTACTAGCTTCCTCTACGGCAGCAAGACCT
TCATCAACCACACCCAGGGCATCCCCGACTTCTTCAAGCAGTCCTTCCCTGAGGGCTTCACATGGGAGAG
AGTCACCACATACGAAGACGGGGGCGTGCTGACCGCTACCCAGGACACCAGCCTCCAGGACGGCTGCCTC
ATCTACAACGTCAAGATCAGAGGGGTGAACTTCACATCCAACGGCCCTGTGATGCAGAAGAAAACACTCG
GCTGGGAGGCCTTCACCGAGACGCTGTACCCCGCTGACGGCGGCCTGGAAGGCAGAAACGACATGGCCCT
GAAGCTCGTGGGCGGGAGCCATCTGATCGCAAACATCAAGACCACATATAGATCCAAGAAACCCGCTAAG
AACCTCAAGATGCCTGGCGTCTACTATGTGGACTACAGACTGGAAAGAATCAAGGAGGCCAACAACGAGA
CCTACGTCGAGCAGCACGAGGTGGCAGTGGCCAGATACTGCGACCTCCCTAGCAAACTGGGGCACAAGCT
TAATTAAGGCCGCAACTCCCACCTGCAACATGCGTGACTGACTGAGGCCGCGACTCTAGAGTCGACCTGC
AGGCATGCAAGCTTGATATCAAGCTTATCGATAATCAACCTCTGGATTACAAAATTTGTGAAAGATTGAC
TGGTATTCTTAACTATGTTGCTCCTTTTACGCTATGTGGATACGCTGCTTTAATGCCTTTGTATCATGCT
ATTGCTTCCCGTATGGCTTTCATTTTCTCCTCCTTGTATAAATCCTGGTTGCTGTCTCTTTATGAGGAGT
TGTGGCCCGTTGTCAGGCAACGTGGCGTGGTGTGCACTGTGTTTGCTGACGCAACCCCCACTGGTTGGGG
CATTGCCACCACCTGTCAGCTCCTTTCCGGGACTTTCGCTTTCCCCCTCCCTATTGCCACGGCGGAACTC
ATCGCCGCCTGCCTTGCCCGCTGCTGGACAGGGGCTCGGCTGTTGGGCACTGACAATTCCGTGGTGTTGT
CGGGGAAATCATCGTCCTTTCCTTGGCTGCTCGCCTGTGTTGCCACCTGGATTCTGCGCGGGACGTCCTT
CTGCTACGTCCCTTCGGCCCTCAATCCAGCGGACCTTCCTTCCCGCGGCCTGCTGCCGGCTCTGCGGCCT
CTTCCGCGTCTTCGCCTTCGCCCTCAGACGAGTCGGATCTCCCTTTGGGCCGCCTCCCCGCATCGATACC
GTCGACCTCGAGGGAATTA
Features (pLannotate 1.2.2; 37 found; start..end, strand, type, name):
     12..80      +  CDS            nef (fragment): NEF_HV1Z2 - Experimental evidence at protein level: Swiss-Prot protein existence level 1. Extracellular Nef protein targets CD4(+) T-lymphocytes for apoptosis by interacting with CXCR4 surface receptors. From Human immunodeficiency virus type 1 group M subtype D (isolate Z2/CDC-Z34) (HIV-1).
     82..315     +  LTR            3' LTR (ΔU3): self-inactivating 3' long terminal repeat (LTR) from HIV-1
    340..358     -  promoter       SP6 promoter: promoter for bacteriophage SP6 RNA polymerase
    586..865     +  CDS            TcR (fragment): tetracycline efflux protein; tet; confers resistance to tetracycline
    866..914     -  misc_feature   bom (fragment): basis of mobility region from pBR322
   1016..1051    -  CDS            rop (fragment): Rop protein, which maintains plasmids at low copy number; rop
   1146..1250    +  promoter       AmpR promoter: bla
   1251..2111    +  CDS            AmpR: β-lactamase; bla; confers resistance to ampicillin, carbenicillin, and related antibiotics
   2282..2870    +  rep_origin     ori: high-copy-number ColE1/pMB1/pBR322/pUC origin of replication
   3053..3109    +  CDS            lacI (fragment): lac repressor; lacI; The lac repressor binds to the lac operator to inhibit transcription in E. coli. This inhibition can be relieved by adding lactose or isopropyl-β-D-thiogalactopyranoside (IPTG).
   3116..3445    +  promoter       SV40 promoter: SV40 enhancer and early promoter
   3645..3764    +  CDS            gpt (fragment): XGPT_ECOLI - Also known as gpp, gxu. Experimental evidence at protein level: Swiss-Prot protein existence level 1. Purine salvage pathway enzyme that catalyzes the transfer of the ribosyl-5-phosphate group from 5-phospho-alpha-D-ribose 1- diphosphate (PRPP) to the N9 position of the 6-oxopurines guanine and xanthine to form the corresponding ribonucleotides GMP (guanosine 5'- monophosphate) and XMP (xanthosine 5'-monophosphate), with the release of PPi. To a lesser extent, also acts on hypoxanthine (PubMed:9100006, PubMed:3886014). Does not ribophosphorylate adenine (PubMed:3886014). From Esch
   3764..4099    +  CDS            gpt (fragment): XGPT_ECOLI - Also known as gpp, gxu. Experimental evidence at protein level: Swiss-Prot protein existence level 1. Purine salvage pathway enzyme that catalyzes the transfer of the ribosyl-5-phosphate group from 5-phospho-alpha-D-ribose 1- diphosphate (PRPP) to the N9 position of the 6-oxopurines guanine and xanthine to form the corresponding ribonucleotides GMP (guanosine 5'- monophosphate) and XMP (xanthosine 5'-monophosphate), with the release of PPi. To a lesser extent, also acts on hypoxanthine (PubMed:9100006, PubMed:3886014). Does not ribophosphorylate adenine (PubMed:3886014). From Esch
   4194..4499    +  CDS            frsA (fragment): FRSA_ECOLI - Also known as yafA. Experimental evidence at protein level: Swiss-Prot protein existence level 1. Catalyzes the hydrolysis of esters (PubMed:15808744). Displays esterase activity toward pNP-butyrate (PubMed:15808744). May stimulate mixed-acid fermentation by acting as a fermentation/respiration switch that down-regulates respiration and up- regulates fermentation rates (PubMed:15169777). From Escherichia coli (strain K12).
   4503..4577    +  CDS            small t antigen (fragment): SV40 (simian virus 40) small t antigen
   4579..4644    +  intron         small t intron: SV40 (simian virus 40) small t antigen intron
   4774..4794    +  CDS            SV40 NLS: nuclear localization signal of SV40 (simian virus 40) large T antigen
   5113..5196    +  CDS            large T antigen (fragment): large T antigen from SV40 (simian virus 40)
   5219..5353    +  polyA_signal   SV40 poly(A) signal: SV40 polyadenylation signal
   5520..5849    +  CDS            nef (fragment): NEF_HV1BR - Experimental evidence at protein level: Swiss-Prot protein existence level 1. Extracellular Nef protein targets CD4(+) T-lymphocytes for apoptosis by interacting with CXCR4 surface receptors (PubMed:14990729). From Human immunodeficiency virus type 1 group M subtype B (isolate BRU/LAI) (HIV-1).
   5897..6154    +  LTR            5' LTR (truncated): truncated 5' long terminal repeat (LTR) from HIV-1
   6201..6326    +  misc_feature   HIV-1 Ψ: packaging signal of human immunodeficiency virus type 1
   6310..6648    +  CDS            HIV-1 gag (fragment): gag protein from human immunodeficiency virus 1; gag
   6823..7056    +  misc_feature   RRE: The Rev response element (RRE) of HIV-1 allows for Rev-dependent mRNA export from the nucleus to the cytoplasm.
   7433..7533    +  CDS            Rev (fragment): human immunodeficiency virus 1 (HIV-1) Rev protein; rev; enhances nuclear export of unspliced and incompletely spliced viral mRNAs
   7570..7687    +  misc_feature   cPPT/CTS: central polypurine tract and central termination sequence of HIV-1
   7724..7748    -  misc_feature   MCS (fragment): pBluescript multiple cloning site
   7766..8133    +  promoter       TRE3GS promoter: 3rd-generation Tet-responsive promoter that can be activated by binding of Tet-On® 3G, modified to eliminate binding sites for endogenous mammalian transcription factors
   8178..9413    +  CDS            TGFB3: TGFB3_HUMAN - Experimental evidence at protein level: Swiss-Prot protein existence level 1. Transforming growth factor beta-3: Multifunctional protein that regulates embryogenesis and cell differentiation and is required in various processes such as secondary palate development (By similarity). Activation into mature form follows different steps: following cleavage of the proprotein in the Golgi apparatus, Latency- associated peptide (LAP) and Transforming growth factor beta-3 (TGF- beta-3) chains remain non-covalently linked rendering TGF-beta-3 inactive during storage in extracellular matrix
   9536..9998    +  misc_feature   IRES: internal ribosome entry site (IRES) of the encephalomyocarditis virus (EMCV)
  10017..10727   +  CDS            mCherry: monomeric derivative of DsRed fluorescent protein (Shaner et al., 2004) mammalian codon-optimized
  10756..11255   +  promoter       PGK promoter: mouse phosphoglycerate kinase 1 promoter
  11276..11977   +  CDS            TagBFP: monomeric blue fluorescent protein mammalian codon-optimized
  12024..12054   +  misc_feature   MCS (fragment): pUC18/19 multiple cloning site
  12055..12073   +  misc_feature   MCS (fragment): pBluescript multiple cloning site
  12073..12661   +  misc_feature   WPRE: woodchuck hepatitis virus posttranscriptional regulatory element
  12662..12684   +  misc_feature   MCS (fragment): pBluescript multiple cloning site
