[The description below was written by a language model from this plasmid's Addgene catalogue record and pLannotate feature annotations shown in this document.]
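Description:
pHR TRE_TGFbeta3_IRES_mCherry-PGK_BFP is a lentiviral transfer plasmid for mammalian expression, built on the pHR backbone and listed at about 12.6 kb. In bacteria it is maintained through a high-copy ColE1/pUC-type origin and selected with ampicillin via the β-lactamase gene. The backbone also carries remnants typical of older pHR vectors, including an SV40 promoter followed by gpt fragments, SV40 small t intron and poly(A) sequences, and fragments of tetracycline resistance, rop and bom, none of which appear intact. The viral portion comprises a truncated HIV-1 5' LTR, the Ψ packaging signal with a partial gag region, the Rev response element, the cPPT/CTS, a WPRE to boost transcript stability and expression, and a self-inactivating ΔU3 3' LTR. These elements allow the genome to be packaged when helper functions are supplied in trans, and to integrate without reconstituting an active viral promoter.

The payload contains two expression units. A TRE3GS tetracycline-responsive promoter drives a bicistronic transcript encoding human TGF-β3 (TGFB3, full proprotein coding sequence), followed by an EMCV IRES and mCherry, so that red fluorescence reports activation of the inducible cassette alongside growth factor production. Downstream, a mouse PGK promoter constitutively expresses TagBFP, marking transduced cells regardless of induction state. The TRE promoter needs a Tet-type transactivator, which this plasmid does not encode and which must come from another source. The stated purpose is inducible TGF-β3 and mCherry with constitutive BFP, and the associated publication concerns a programmable arthritis-specific receptor for articular cartilage regenerative medicine, although the record does not detail how the receptor is coupled to this promoter.
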