Addgene plasmid #223548: pHR TRE_TGFbeta3_IRES_mCherry-PGK_BFP
Purpose: Inducible TGF beta 3 and mCherry; constitutive BFP
Depositing lab: Jonathan Brunger. Depositing organization: Vanderbilt University. Publication: A programmable arthritis-specific receptor for guided articular cartilage regenerative medicine. Walton BL, Shattuck-Brandt R, Hamann CA, Tung VW, Colazo JM, Brand DD, Hasty KA, Duvall CL, Brunger JM. Osteoarthritis Cartilage. 2025 Feb;33(2):231-240. doi: 10.1016/j.joca.2024.12.002. Epub 2024 Dec 18. PubMed 39706287.
Backbone
  Vector backbone: pHR
  Total vector size (bp): 12637
  Vector type: Mammalian Expression, Lentiviral
Growth in bacteria
  Bacterial resistance: Ampicillin, 100 μg/mL
  Growth temperature: 37°C
  Growth strain: NEB Stable
  Copy number: Unknown
Gene/Insert 1
  Gene/Insert name: TGF beta 3
  Species: H. sapiens (human)
  Insert size (bp): 1239
  Entrez Gene: TGFB3 (a.k.a. ARVD, ARVD1, LDS5, RNHF, TGF-beta3)
Gene/Insert 2
  Gene/Insert name: mCherry
  Insert size (bp): 708
Gene/Insert 3
  Gene/Insert name: TagBFP
  Insert size (bp): 700
Terms and licenses: Academic/Nonprofit Terms; Industry Terms: Not Available to Industry
Depositor comments: Please visit https://doi.org/10.1101/2024.01.31.578281 for bioRxiv preprint.
How to cite: pHR TRE_TGFbeta3_IRES_mCherry-PGK_BFP was a gift from Jonathan Brunger (Addgene plasmid # 223548 ; http://n2t.net/addgene:223548 ; RRID:Addgene_223548)
